Addgene plasmid #198117: pNLF1-C_hCOL4A5-Nluc_E130X
Purpose: Express hCOL4A5_E130X in mammalian cells
Depositing lab: Jeffrey Miner. Depositing organization: Washington University in Saint Louis. Publication: NanoLuc reporters identify COL4A5 nonsense mutations susceptible to drug-induced stop codon readthrough. Omachi K, Kai H, Roberge M, Miner JH. iScience. 2022 Feb 8;25(3):103891. doi: 10.1016/j.isci.2022.103891. eCollection 2022 Mar 18. PubMed 35243249.
Backbone
  Vector backbone: pNLF1-C
  Backbone manufacturer: Promega
  Vector type: Mammalian Expression
  Selectable markers: Hygromycin
Growth in bacteria
  Bacterial resistance: Ampicillin, 100 μg/mL
  Growth temperature: 37°C
  Growth strain: DH5alpha
  Copy number: High Copy
Gene/Insert
  Gene/Insert name: COL4A5
  Species: H. sapiens (human)
  Mutation: E130X
  Entrez Gene: COL4A5 (a.k.a. ASLN, ATS, ATS1, CA54)
  Promoter: CMV, beta-globin/IgG chimeric intron
  Tag / fusion protein: Nluc (C terminal on insert)
  Cloning method: Unknown
Terms and licenses: Academic/Nonprofit Terms; Industry Terms: Not Available to Industry
How to cite: pNLF1-C_hCOL4A5-Nluc_E130X was a gift from Jeffrey Miner (Addgene plasmid # 198117 ; http://n2t.net/addgene:198117 ; RRID:Addgene_198117)
