[The description below was written by a language model from this plasmid's Addgene catalogue record and pLannotate feature annotations shown in this document.]
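Description:
pNLF1-C_hCOL4A5-Nluc_E130X is a mammalian expression plasmid of about 11 kb built on Promega's pNLF1-C backbone, which is designed for making C-terminal NanoLuc luciferase fusions. It is propagated in E. coli through a high-copy ColE1/pUC-type origin with ampicillin selection (AmpR under its own bla promoter). A ColE1 cer site helps keep the plasmid monomeric. For selection in mammalian cells it carries a hygromycin phosphotransferase (hph) cassette driven by the SV40 enhancer/early promoter and closed by a synthetic poly(A) signal.

The payload is the human COL4A5 coding sequence, which encodes the α5 chain of type IV collagen, a structural component of glomerular basement membranes. It is annotated directly upstream of a human codon-optimized Nluc coding sequence. Transcription is driven by the CMV immediate early enhancer and promoter, followed by a chimeric β-globin/immunoglobulin heavy chain intron that promotes efficient expression, and ends at an SV40 poly(A) signal. A T7 promoter sits just upstream of the insert. The insert carries the nonsense mutation E130X, a premature stop codon early in the collagen sequence. Because Nluc lies downstream of that stop, luciferase should be produced only if ribosomes read through the premature stop and continue translating to the end of the fusion.

The stated purpose is expression of the E130X mutant in mammalian cells, and the associated publication describes NanoLuc reporters for identifying COL4A5 nonsense mutations that respond to drug-induced stop codon readthrough. Several short annotated fragments (SET1, T7 terminator, large T antigen, M13 ori, bom, tnpA) appear to be backbone remnants or partial matches rather than functional elements.
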