Features (pLannotate 1.2.2; 20 found; start..end, strand, type, name):
    137..514     +  enhancer       CMV enhancer: human cytomegalovirus immediate early enhancer
    516..715     +  promoter       CMV promoter: human cytomegalovirus (CMV) immediate early promoter
    854..986     +  intron         chimeric intron: chimera between introns from human β-globin and immunoglobulin heavy chain genes
   1030..1048    +  promoter       T7 promoter: promoter for bacteriophage T7 RNA polymerase
   1067..6139    +  CDS            COL4A5: CO4A5_HUMAN - Experimental evidence at protein level: Swiss-Prot protein existence level 1. Type IV collagen is the major structural component of glomerular basement membranes (GBM), forming a 'chicken-wire' meshwork together with laminins, proteoglycans and entactin/nidogen. From Homo sapiens (Human).
   6152..6664    +  CDS            Nluc: NanoLuc® luciferase human codon-optimized
   6697..6746    +  CDS            SET1 (fragment): solubility-enhancement tag derived from T7 phage gene 10B
   6754..6773    +  terminator     T7 terminator (fragment): transcription terminator for bacteriophage T7 RNA polymerase
   6795..6916    -  polyA_signal   SV40 poly(A) signal: SV40 polyadenylation signal
   6939..7007    -  CDS            large T antigen (fragment): large T antigen from SV40 (simian virus 40)
   7012..7044    +  rep_origin     M13 ori (fragment): M13 bacteriophage origin of replication; arrow indicates direction of (+) strand synthesis
   7045..7096    -  misc_feature   bom (fragment): basis of mobility region from pBR322
   7161..7518    +  promoter       SV40 promoter: SV40 enhancer and early promoter
   7549..8571    +  CDS            hph: KHYB_ECOLX - Experimental evidence at protein level: Swiss-Prot protein existence level 1. The aminoglycoside phosphotransferases achieve inactivation of their antibiotic substrates by phosphorylation. Only phosphorylates hygromycin and closely related compounds such as demethyl analogs and destomycin. From Escherichia coli.
   8610..8658    +  polyA_signal   poly(A) signal: synthetic polyadenylation signal
   8679..8771    -  CDS            tnpA (fragment): TN5P_ECOLX - Also known as tnp. Experimental evidence at protein level: Swiss-Prot protein existence level 1. Mediates transposition of transposon Tn5 by a 'cut and paste' mechanism. First, the monomeric transposase binds the 19 bp inverted DNA repeats flanking the transposon. Then, dimerization of the DNA- bound transposase creates a synaptic DNA complex. After nicking of the first DNA strand, excision of the transposon proceeds through a series of intermediates. The transposase then mediates the insertion of the transposon at a new site by strand transfer. The activity of the wild- type tran
   8814..8918    +  promoter       AmpR promoter: bla
   8919..9779    +  CDS            AmpR: β-lactamase; bla; confers resistance to ampicillin, carbenicillin, and related antibiotics
   9937..10525   -  rep_origin     ori: high-copy-number ColE1/pMB1/pBR322/pUC origin of replication
  10641..10924   +  misc_feature   cer region: ColE1-derived recombination site that helps to maintain plasmids as monomers
>Addgene plasmid #198117 | pNLF1-C_hCOL4A5-Nluc_E130X | addgene full sequence | sequence record 389047 | Addgene NGS Result
ATATTGGCCATTAGCCATATTATTCATTGGTTATATAGCATAAATCAATATTGGCTATTGGCCATTGCAT
ACGTTGTATCTATATCATAATATGTACATTTATATTGGCTCATGTCCAATATGACCGCCATGTTGGCATT
GATTATTGACTAGTTATTAATAGTAATCAATTACGGGGTCATTAGTTCATAGCCCATATATGGAGTTCCG
CGTTACATAACTTACGGTAAATGGCCCGCCTGGCTGACCGCCCAACGACCCCCGCCCATTGACGTCAATA
ATGACGTATGTTCCCATAGTAACGCCAATAGGGACTTTCCATTGACGTCAATGGGTGGAGTATTTACGGT
AAACTGCCCACTTGGCAGTACATCAAGTGTATCATATGCCAAGTCCGCCCCCTATTGACGTCAATGACGG
TAAATGGCCCGCCTGGCATTATGCCCAGTACATGACCTTACGGGACTTTCCTACTTGGCAGTACATCTAC
GTATTAGTCATCGCTATTACCATGGTGATGCGGTTTTGGCAGTACACCAATGGGCGTGGATAGCGGTTTG
ACTCACGGGGATTTCCAAGTCTCCACCCCATTGACGTCAATGGGAGTTTGTTTTGGCACCAAAATCAACG
GGACTTTCCAAAATGTCGTAATAACCCCGCCCCGTTGACGCAAATGGGCGGTAGGCGTGTACGGTGGGAG
GTCTATATAAGCAGAGCTGGTTTAGTGAACCGTCAGATCACTAGAAGCTTTATTGCGGTAGTTTATCACA
GTTAAATTGCTAACGCAGTCAGTGCTTCTGACACAACAGTCTCGAACTTAAGCTGCAGAAGTTGGTCGTG
AGGCACTGGGCAGGTAAGTATCAAGGTTACAAGACAGGTTTAAGGAGACCAATAGAAACTGGGCTTGTCG
AGACAGAGAAGACTCTTGCGTTTCTGATAGGCACCTATTGGTCTTACTGACATCCACTTTGCCTTTCTCT
CCACAGGTGTCCACTCCCAGTTCAATTACAGCTCTTAAGGCTAGAGTATTAATACGACTCACTATAGGGC
TAGCAAAGCGATCGCCATGAAACTGCGTGGAGTCAGCCTGGCTGCCGGCTTGTTCTTACTGGCCCTGAGT
CTTTGGGGGCAGCCTGCAGAGGCTGCGGCTTGCTATGGGTGTTCTCCAGGATCAAAGTGTGACTGCAGTG
GCATAAAAGGGGAAAAGGGAGAGAGAGGGTTTCCAGGTTTGGAAGGACACCCAGGATTGCCTGGATTTCC
AGGTCCAGAAGGGCCTCCGGGGCCTCGGGGACAAAAGGGTGATGATGGAATTCCAGGGCCACCAGGACCA
AAAGGAATCAGAGGTCCTCCTGGACTTCCTGGATTTCCAGGGACACCAGGTCTTCCTGGAATGCCAGGCC
ACGATGGGGCCCCAGGACCTCAAGGTATTCCCGGATGCAATGGAACCAAGGGATAACGTGGATTTCCAGG
CAGTCCCGGTTTTCCTGGTTTACAGGGTCCTCCAGGACCCCCTGGGATCCCAGGTATGAAGGGTGAACCA
GGTAGTATAATTATGTCATCACTGCCAGGACCAAAGGGTAATCCAGGATATCCAGGTCCTCCTGGAATAC
AAGGCCTACCTGGTCCCACTGGTATACCAGGGCCAATTGGTCCCCCAGGACCACCAGGTTTGATGGGCCC
TCCTGGTCCACCAGGACTTCCAGGACCTAAGGGGAATATGGGCTTAAATTTCCAGGGACCCAAAGGTGAA
AAAGGTGAGCAAGGTCTTCAGGGCCCACCTGGGCCACCTGGGCAGATCAGTGAACAGAAAAGACCAATTG
ATGTAGAGTTTCAGAAAGGAGATCAGGGACTTCCTGGTGACCGAGGGCCTCCTGGACCTCCAGGGATACG
TGGTCCTCCAGGTCCCCCAGGTGGTGAGAAAGGTGAGAAGGGTGAGCAAGGAGAGCCAGGCAAAAGAGGT
AAACCAGGCAAAGATGGAGAAAATGGCCAACCAGGAATTCCTGGTTTGCCTGGTGATCCTGGTTACCCTG
GTGAACCCGGAAGGGATGGTGAAAAGGGCCAAAAAGGTGACACTGGCCCACCTGGACCTCCTGGACTTGT
AATTCCTAGACCTGGGACTGGTATAACTATAGGAGAAAAAGGAAACATTGGGTTGCCTGGGTTGCCTGGA
GAAAAAGGAGAGCGAGGATTTCCTGGAATACAGGGTCCACCTGGCCTTCCTGGACCTCCAGGGGCTGCAG
TTATGGGTCCTCCTGGCCCTCCTGGATTTCCTGGAGAAAGGGGTCAGAAAGGTGATGAAGGACCACCTGG
AATTTCCATTCCTGGACCTCCTGGACTTGACGGACAGCCTGGGGCTCCTGGGCTTCCAGGGCCTCCTGGC
CCTGCTGGCCCTCACATTCCTCCTAGTGATGAGATATGTGAACCAGGCCCTCCAGGCCCCCCAGGATCTC
CAGGTGATAAAGGACTCCAAGGAGAACAAGGAGTGAAAGGTGACAAAGGTGACACTTGCTTCAACTGCAT
TGGAACTGGTATTTCAGGGCCTCCAGGTCAACCTGGTTTGCCAGGTCTCCCAGGTCCTCCAGGATCTCTT
GGTTTCCCTGGACAGAAAGGGGAAAAAGGACAAGCTGGTGCAACTGGTCCCAAAGGATTACCAGGCATTC
CAGGAGCTCCAGGTGCTCCAGGCTTTCCTGGATCTAAAGGTGAACCTGGTGATATCCTCACTTTTCCAGG
AATGAAGGGTGACAAAGGAGAGTTGGGTTCCCCTGGAGCTCCAGGGCTTCCTGGTTTACCTGGCACTCCT
GGACAGGATGGATTGCCAGGGCTTCCTGGCCCGAAAGGAGAGCCTGGTGGAATTACTTTTAAGGGTGAAA
GAGGTCCCCCTGGGAACCCAGGTTTACCAGGCCTCCCAGGGAATATAGGGCCTATGGGTCCCCCTGGTTT
CGGCCCTCCAGGCCCAGTAGGTGAAAAAGGCATACAAGGTGTGGCAGGAAATCCAGGCCAGCCAGGAATA
CCAGGTCCTAAAGGGGATCCAGGTCAGACTATAACCCAGCCGGGGAAGCCTGGCTTGCCTGGTAACCCAG
GCAGAGATGGTGATGTAGGTCTTCCAGGTGACCCTGGACTTCCAGGGCAACCAGGCTTGCCAGGGATACC
TGGTAGCAAAGGAGAACCAGGTATCCCTGGAATTGGGCTTCCTGGACCACCTGGTCCCAAAGGCTTTCCT
GGAATTCCAGGACCTCCAGGAGCACCTGGGACACCTGGAAGAATTGGTCTAGAAGGCCCTCCTGGGCCAC
CCGGCTTTCCAGGACCAAAGGGTGAACCAGGATTTGCATTACCTGGGCCACCTGGGCCACCAGGACTTCC
AGGTTTCAAAGGAGCACTTGGTCCAAAAGGTGATCGTGGTTTCCCAGGACCTCCGGGTCCTCCAGGACGC
ACTGGCTTAGATGGGCTCCCTGGACCAAAAGGTGATGTTGGACCAAATGGACAACCTGGACCAATGGGAC
CTCCTGGGCTGCCAGGAATAGGTGTTCAGGGACCACCAGGACCACCAGGGATTCCTGGGCCAATAGGTCA
ACCTGGTTTACATGGAATACCAGGAGAGAAGGGGGATCCAGGACCTCCTGGACTTGATGTTCCAGGACCC
CCAGGTGAAAGAGGCAGTCCAGGGATCCCCGGAGCACCTGGTCCTATAGGACCTCCAGGATCACCAGGGC
TTCCAGGAAAAGCAGGTGCCTCTGGATTTCCAGGTACCAAAGGTGAAATGGGTATGATGGGACCTCCAGG
CCCACCAGGACCTTTGGGAATTCCTGGCAGGAGTGGTGTACCTGGTCTTAAAGGTGATGATGGCTTGCAG
GGTCAGCCAGGACTTCCTGGCCCTACAGGAGAAAAAGGTAGTAAAGGAGAGCCTGGCCTTCCAGGCCCTC
CTGGACCAATGGATCCAAATCTTCTGGGCTCAAAAGGAGAGAAGGGGGAACCTGGCTTACCAGGTATACC
TGGAGTTTCAGGGCCAAAAGGTTATCAGGGTTTGCCTGGAGACCCAGGGCAACCTGGACTGAGTGGACAA
CCTGGATTACCAGGACCACCAGGTCCCAAAGGTAACCCTGGTCTCCCTGGACAGCCAGGTCTTATAGGAC
CTCCTGGACTTAAAGGAACCATCGGTGATATGGGTTTTCCAGGGCCTCAGGGTGTGGAAGGGCCTCCTGG
ACCTTCTGGAGTTCCTGGACAACCTGGCTCCCCAGGATTACCTGGACAGAAAGGCGACAAAGGTGATCCT
GGTATTTCAAGCATTGGTCTTCCAGGTCTTCCTGGTCCAAAGGGTGAGCCTGGTCTGCCTGGATACCCAG
GGAACCCTGGTATCAAAGGTTCTGTGGGAGATCCTGGTTTGCCCGGATTACCAGGAACCCCTGGAGCAAA
AGGACAACCAGGCCTTCCTGGATTCCCAGGAACCCCAGGCCCTCCTGGACCAAAAGGTATTAGTGGCCCT
CCTGGGAACCCCGGCCTTCCAGGAGAACCTGGTCCTGTAGGTGGTGGAGGTCATCCTGGGCAACCAGGGC
CTCCAGGCGAAAAAGGCAAACCCGGTCAAGATGGTATTCCTGGACCAGCTGGACAGAAGGGTGAACCAGG
TCAACCAGGCTTTGGAAACCCAGGACCGCCTGGACTTCCAGGACTTTCTGGCCAAAAGGGTGATGGAGGA
TTACCTGGGATTCCAGGAAATCCTGGCCTTCCAGGTCCAAAGGGCGAACCAGGCTTTCACGGTTTCCCTG
GTGTGCAGGGTCCCCCAGGCCCTCCTGGTTCTCCGGGTCCAGCTCTGGAAGGACCTAAAGGCAACCCTGG
GCCCCAAGGTCCTCCTGGGAGACCAGGTCCTACAGGTTTTCAAGGTCTACCAGGTCCAGAAGGTCCTCCA
GGTCTCCCTGGAAATGGAGGTATTAAAGGAGAGAAGGGAAATCCAGGCCAACCTGGGCTACCTGGCTTGC
CTGGTTTGAAAGGAGATCAAGGACCACCAGGACTCCAGGGTAATCCTGGCCGGCCGGGTCTCAATGGAAT
GAAAGGAGATCCTGGTCTCCCTGGTGTTCCAGGATTCCCAGGCATGAAAGGACCCAGTGGAGTACCTGGA
TCAGCTGGCCCTGAGGGGGAACCGGGACTTATTGGTCCTCCAGGTCCTCCTGGATTACCTGGTCCTTCAG
GACAGAGTATCATAATTAAAGGAGATGCTGGTCCTCCAGGAATCCCTGGCCAGCCTGGGCTAAAGGGTCT
ACCAGGACCCCAAGGACCTCAAGGCTTACCAGGTCCAACTGGCCCTCCAGGAGATCCTGGACGCAATGGA
CTCCCTGGCTTTGATGGTGCAGGAGGGCGCAAAGGAGACCCAGGTCTGCCAGGACAGCCAGGTACCCGTG
GTTTGGATGGTCCCCCTGGTCCAGATGGATTGCAAGGTCCCCCAGGTCCCCCTGGAACCTCCTCTGTTGC
ACATGGATTTCTTATTACACGCCACAGCCAGACAACGGATGCACCACAATGCCCACAGGGAACACTTCAG
GTCTATGAAGGCTTTTCTCTCCTGTATGTACAAGGAAATAAAAGAGCCCACGGTCAAGACTTGGGGACGG
CTGGCAGCTGCCTTCGTCGCTTTAGTACCATGCCTTTCATGTTCTGCAACATCAATAATGTTTGCAACTT
TGCTTCAAGAAATGACTATTCTTACTGGCTCTCTACCCCAGAGCCCATGCCAATGAGCATGCAACCCCTA
AAGGGCCAGAGCATCCAGCCATTCATTAGTCGATGTGCAGTATGTGAAGCTCCAGCTGTGGTGATCGCAG
TTCACAGTCAGACGATCCAGATTCCCCATTGTCCTCAGGGATGGGATTCTCTGTGGATTGGTTATTCCTT
CATGATGCATACAAGTGCAGGGGCAGAAGGCTCAGGTCAAGCCCTAGCCTCCCCTGGTTCCTGCTTGGAA
GAGTTTCGTTCAGCTCCCTTCATCGAATGTCATGGGAGGGGTACCTGTAACTACTATGCCAACTCCTACA
GCTTTTGGCTGGCAACTGTAGATGTGTCAGACATGTTCAGTAAACCTCAGTCAGAAACGCTGAAAGCAGG
AGACTTGAGGACACGAATTAGCCGATGTCAAGTGTGCATGAAGAGGACATTCTCGAGCGGCGTCTTCACA
CTCGAAGATTTCGTTGGGGACTGGCGACAGACAGCCGGCTACAACCTGGACCAAGTCCTTGAACAGGGAG
GTGTGTCCAGTTTGTTTCAGAATCTCGGGGTGTCCGTAACTCCGATCCAAAGGATTGTCCTGAGCGGTGA
AAATGGGCTGAAGATCGACATCCATGTCATCATCCCGTATGAAGGTCTGAGCGGCGACCAAATGGGCCAG
ATCGAAAAAATTTTTAAGGTGGTGTACCCTGTGGATGATCATCACTTTAAGGTGATCCTGCACTATGGCA
CACTGGTAATCGACGGGGTTACGCCGAACATGATCGACTATTTCGGACGGCCGTATGAAGGCATCGCCGT
GTTCGACGGCAAAAAGATCACTGTAACAGGGACCCTGTGGAACGGCAACAAAATTATCGACGAGCGCCTG
ATCAACCCCGACGGCTCCCTGCTGTTCCGAGTAACCATCAACGGAGTGACCGGCTGGCGGCTGTGCGAAC
GCATTCTGGCGTAAGGCCGCGACTCTAGGGCATGCAAGCTGATCCGGCTGCTAACAAAGCCCGAAAGGAA
GCTGAGTTGGCTGCTGCCACCGCTGAGCAATAACTAGCATAACCCCTTGGGGCGGCCGCTTCGAGCAGAC
ATGATAAGATACATTGATGAGTTTGGACAAACCACAACTAGAATGCAGTGAAAAAAATGCTTTATTTGTG
AAATTTGTGATGCTATTGCTTTATTTGTAACCATTATAAGCTGCAATAAACAAGTTAACAACAACAATTG
CATTCATTTTATGTTTCAGGTTCAGGGGGAGATGTGGGAGGTTTTTTTAAGCAAGTAAAACCTCTACAAA
TGTGGTAAAATCGAATTTTAACAAAATATTAACGCTTACAATTTCCTGATGCGGTATTTTCTCCTTACGC
ATCTGTGCGGTATTTCACACCGCATACGCGGATCTGCGCAGCACCATGGCCTGAAATAACCTCTGAAAGA
GGAACTTGGTTAGGTACCTTCTGAGGCGGAAAGAACCAGCTGTGGAATGTGTGTCAGTTAGGGTGTGGAA
AGTCCCCAGGCTCCCCAGCAGGCAGAAGTATGCAAAGCATGCATCTCAATTAGTCAGCAACCAGGTGTGG
AAAGTCCCCAGGCTCCCCAGCAGGCAGAAGTATGCAAAGCATGCATCTCAATTAGTCAGCAACCATAGTC
CCGCCCCTAACTCCGCCCATCCCGCCCCTAACTCCGCCCAGTTCCGCCCATTCTCCGCCCCATGGCTGAC
TAATTTTTTTTATTTATGCAGAGGCCGAGGCCGCCTCGGCCTCTGAGCTATTCCAGAAGTAGTGAGGAGG
CTTTTTTGGAGGCCTAGGCTTTTGCAAAAAGCTCGATTCTTCTGACACTAGCGCCACCATGAAGAAGCCC
GAACTCACCGCTACCAGCGTTGAAAAATTTCTCATCGAGAAGTTCGACAGTGTGAGCGACCTGATGCAGT
TGTCGGAGGGCGAAGAGAGCCGAGCCTTCAGCTTCGATGTCGGCGGACGCGGCTATGTACTGCGGGTGAA
TAGCTGCGCTGATGGCTTCTACAAAGACCGCTACGTGTACCGCCACTTCGCCAGCGCTGCACTACCCATC
CCCGAAGTGTTGGACATCGGCGAGTTCAGCGAGAGCCTGACATACTGCATCAGTAGACGCGCCCAAGGCG
TTACTCTCCAAGACCTCCCCGAAACAGAGCTGCCTGCTGTGTTACAGCCTGTCGCCGAAGCTATGGATGC
TATTGCCGCCGCCGACCTCAGTCAAACCAGCGGCTTCGGCCCATTCGGGCCCCAAGGCATCGGCCAGTAC
ACAACCTGGCGGGATTTCATTTGCGCCATTGCTGATCCCCATGTCTACCACTGGCAGACCGTGATGGACG
ACACCGTGTCCGCCAGCGTAGCTCAAGCCCTGGACGAACTGATGCTGTGGGCCGAAGACTGTCCCGAGGT
GCGCCACCTCGTCCATGCCGACTTCGGCAGCAACAACGTCCTGACCGACAACGGCCGCATCACCGCCGTA
ATCGACTGGTCCGAAGCTATGTTCGGGGACAGTCAGTACGAGGTGGCCAACATCTTCTTCTGGCGGCCCT
GGCTGGCTTGCATGGAGCAGCAGACTCGCTACTTCGAGCGCCGGCATCCCGAGCTGGCCGGCAGCCCTCG
TCTGCGAGCCTACATGCTGCGCATCGGCCTGGATCAGCTCTACCAGAGCCTCGTGGACGGCAACTTCGAC
GATGCTGCCTGGGCTCAAGGCCGCTGCGATGCCATCGTCCGCAGCGGGGCCGGCACCGTCGGTCGCACAC
AAATCGCTCGCCGGAGCGCAGCCGTATGGACCGACGGCTGCGTCGAGGTGCTGGCCGACAGCGGCAACCG
CCGGCCCAGTACACGACCGCGCGCTAAGGAGGTAGGTCGAGTTTAGACTCTAGCCATCACGATGGCCGCA
ATAAAATATCTTTATTTTCATTACATCTGTGTGTTGGTTTTTTGTGTGAATCGATAGCGATAAGGATCCT
CTTTGCGCTTGCGTTTTCCCTTGTCCAGATAGCCCAGTAGCTGACATTCATCCGGGGTCAGCACCGTTTC
TGCGGACTGGCTTTCTACGTAATGGTTTCTTAGACGTCAGGTGGCACTTTTCGGGGAAATGTGCGCGGAA
CCCCTATTTGTTTATTTTTCTAAATACATTCAAATATGTATCCGCTCATGAGACAATAACCCTGATAAAT
GCTTCAATAATATTGAAAAAGGAAGAGTATGAGTATTCAACATTTCCGTGTCGCCCTTATTCCCTTTTTT
GCGGCATTTTGCCTTCCTGTTTTTGCTCACCCAGAAACGCTGGTGAAAGTAAAAGATGCTGAAGATCAGT
TGGGTGCACGAGTGGGTTACATCGAACTGGATCTCAACAGCGGTAAGATCCTTGAGAGTTTTCGCCCCGA
AGAACGTTTTCCAATGATGAGCACTTTCAAAGTTCTGCTATGTGGCGCGGTATTATCCCGTATTGACGCC
GGGCAAGAGCAACTCGGTCGCCGCATACACTATTCTCAGAATGACTTGGTTGAGTACTCACCAGTCACAG
AAAAGCATCTTACGGATGGCATGACAGTAAGAGAATTATGCAGTGCTGCCATAACCATGAGTGATAACAC
TGCGGCCAACTTACTTCTGACAACTATCGGAGGACCGAAGGAGCTAACCGCTTTTTTGCACAACATGGGG
GATCATGTAACTCGCCTTGATCGTTGGGAACCGGAGCTGAATGAAGCCATACCAAACGACGAGCGTGACA
CCACGATGCCTGTAGCAATGGCAACAACGTTGCGCAAACTATTAACTGGCGAACTACTTACTCTAGCTTC
CCGGCAACAATTAATAGACTGGATGGAGGCGGATAAAGTTGCAGGACCACTTCTGCGCTCGGCCCTTCCG
GCTGGCTGGTTTATTGCTGATAAATCTGGAGCCGGTGAGCGTGGGTCTCGCGGTATCATTGCAGCACTGG
GGCCAGATGGTAAGCCCTCCCGTATCGTAGTTATCTACACGACGGGGAGTCAGGCAACTATGGATGAACG
AAATAGACAGATCGCTGAGATAGGTGCCTCACTGATTAAGCATTGGTAATTCGAAATGACCGACCAAGCG
ACGCCCAACCGGTATCAGCTCACTCAAAGGCGGTAATACGGTTATCCACAGAATCAGGGGATAACGCAGG
AAAGAACATGTGAGCAAAAGGCCAGCAAAAGGCCAGGAACCGTAAAAAGGCCGCGTTGCTGGCGTTTTTC
CATAGGCTCCGCCCCCCTGACGAGCATCACAAAAATCGACGCTCAAGTCAGAGGTGGCGAAACCCGACAG
GACTATAAAGATACCAGGCGTTTCCCCCTGGAAGCTCCCTCGTGCGCTCTCCTGTTCCGACCCTGCCGCT
TACCGGATACCTGTCCGCCTTTCTCCCTTCGGGAAGCGTGGCGCTTTCTCATAGCTCACGCTGTAGGTAT
CTCAGTTCGGTGTAGGTCGTTCGCTCCAAGCTGGGCTGTGTGCACGAACCCCCCGTTCAGCCCGACCGCT
GCGCCTTATCCGGTAACTATCGTCTTGAGTCCAACCCGGTAAGACACGACTTATCGCCACTGGCAGCAGC
CACTGGTAACAGGATTAGCAGAGCGAGGTATGTAGGCGGTGCTACAGAGTTCTTGAAGTGGTGGCCTAAC
TACGGCTACACTAGAAGGACAGTATTTGGTATCTGCGCTCTGCTGAAGCCAGTTACCTTCGGAAAAAGAG
TTGGTAGCTCTTGATCCGGCAAACAAACCACCGCTGGTAGCGGTGGTTTTTTTGTTTGCAAGCAGCAGAT
TACGCGCAGAAAAAAAGGATTTCAAGAAGATCCTTTGATCTTTTCTACGGGGTCTGACGCTCAGTGGAAC
GAAAACTCACGTTAAGGGATTTTGGTCATGAGATTATCAAAAAGGATCTTCACCTAGATCCTTTTATAGT
CCGGAAATACAGGAACGCACGCTGGATGGCCCTTCGCTGGGATGGTGAAACCATGAAAAATGGCAGCTTC
AGTGGATTAAGTGGGGGTAATGTGGCCTGTACCCTCTGGTTGCATAGGTATTCATACGGTTAAAATTTAT
CAGGCGCGATTGCGGCAGTTTTTCGGGTGGTTTGTTGCCATTTTTACCTGTCTGCTGCCGTGATCGCGCT
GAACGCGTTTTAGCGGTGCGTACAATTAAGGGATTATGGTAAATCCACTTACTGTCTGCCCTCGTAGCCA
TCGAGATAAACCGCAGTACTCCGGCCACGATGCGTCCGGCGTAGAGGATCGAGATCTTCA
